Addgene plasmid #104122: LZF1604V2: CAG-spine-jRGECO1a-P2A-QuasAr3-dark Citrine
Purpose: synOptopatch construct
Depositing lab: Adam Cohen. Depositing organization: Harvard University. Publication: All-optical synaptic electrophysiology probes mechanism of ketamine-induced disinhibition. Fan LZ, Nehme R, Adam Y, Jung ES, Wu H, Eggan K, Arnold DB, Cohen AE. Nat Methods. 2018 Oct;15(10):823-831. doi: 10.1038/s41592-018-0142-8. Epub 2018 Oct 1. PubMed 30275587.
Backbone
  Vector backbone: pAAV-CAG-FLEX
  Backbone size w/o insert (bp): 6000
  Total vector size (bp): 10096
  Vector type: Mammalian Expression
Growth in bacteria
  Bacterial resistance: Ampicillin, 100 μg/mL
  Growth temperature: 37°C
  Growth strain: NEB Stable
  Copy number: Unknown
Gene/Insert
  Gene/Insert name: spine-jRGECO1a-P2A-QuasAr-dark Citrine
  Species: Synthetic
  Insert size (bp): 4000
  Promoter: CAG
  Cloning method: Gibson Cloning
  Sequencing primers: 5′ gcaacgtgctggttattgtg; 3′ ggcggacttgaagaagtcgt
Resource information
  A portion of this plasmid was derived from a plasmid made by: Janelia Research Campus
Terms and licenses: Academic/Nonprofit Terms; Industry Terms: Not Available to Industry
How to cite: LZF1604V2: CAG-spine-jRGECO1a-P2A-QuasAr3-dark Citrine was a gift from Adam Cohen (Addgene plasmid # 104122 ; http://n2t.net/addgene:104122 ; RRID:Addgene_104122)
