[The description below was written by a language model from this plasmid's Addgene catalogue record.]
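Description:
LZF1604V2: CAG-spine-jRGECO1a-P2A-QuasAr3-dark Citrine is a mammalian expression plasmid of about 10.1 kb, built by Gibson assembly on a pAAV-CAG-FLEX backbone (roughly 6 kb) with a synthetic insert of about 4 kb. It is propagated in bacteria under ampicillin selection, in a recombination-deficient strain of the kind generally chosen for repeat-containing plasmids. The backbone name suggests AAV inverted terminal repeats and a Cre-dependent FLEX arrangement. No feature table is provided, however, so the record does not confirm that the ITRs or lox sites are retained, or whether the insert is inverted. It is catalogued only as a mammalian expression vector, and its total size is well above what AAV capsids normally package.

The payload is a single bicistronic open reading frame driven by the strong, ubiquitous CAG promoter. The first part is jRGECO1a, a red genetically encoded calcium indicator, in a "spine"-targeted form, presumably directed to dendritic spines; the record does not state which targeting element is used. A P2A ribosomal-skipping peptide separates it from QuasAr3, an archaerhodopsin-derived near-infrared voltage indicator, fused to a "dark" Citrine. This is presumably a non-fluorescent Citrine variant that keeps the fusion partner without adding signal to the yellow channel. The P2A lets both sensors be produced as separate proteins from one transcript in the same cell.

The stated purpose is as a synOptopatch construct, part of an all-optical synaptic electrophysiology system. It would serve as the reporter component, allowing simultaneous optical readout of spine calcium and membrane voltage in expressing neurons. A portion of the plasmid derives from material made at another research campus.
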