>Addgene plasmid #104122 | LZF1604V2: CAG-spine-jRGECO1a-P2A-QuasAr3-dark Citrine | addgene partial sequence | sequence record 205259 | Addgene Partial NGS Result
GACATTGATTATTGACTAGTTATTAATAGTAATCAATTACGGGGTCATTAGTTCATAGCCCATATATGGA
GTTCCGCGTTACATAACTTACGGTAAATGGCCCGCCTGGCTGACCGCCCAACGACCCCCGCCCATTGACG
TCAATAATGACGTATGTTCCCATAGTAACGCCAATAGGGACTTTCCATTGACGTCAATGGGTGGAGTATT
TACGGTAAACTGCCCACTTGGCAGTACATCAAGTGTATCATATGCCAAGTACGCCCCCTATTGACGTCAA
TGACGGTAAATGGCCCGCCTGGCATTATGCCCAGTACATGACCTTATGGGACTTTCCTACTTGGCAGTAC
ATCTACGTATTAGTCATCGCTATTACCATGGTCGAGGTGAGCCCCACGTTCTGCTTCACTCTCCCCATCT
CCCCCCCCTCCGGAGCGCCGGCGGCTGTCGAGGCGCGGCGAGCCGCAGCCATTGCCTTTTATGGTAATCG
TGCGAGAGGGCGCAGGGACTTCCTTTGTCCCAAATCTGTGCGGAGCCGAAATCTGGGAGGCGCCGCCGCA
CCCCCTCTAGCGGGCGCGGGGCGAAGCGGTGCGGCGCCGGCAGGAAGGAAATGGGCGGGGAGGGCCTTCG
TGCGTCGCCGCGCCGCCGTCCCCTTCTCCCTCTCCAGCCTCGGGGCTGTCCGCGGGGGGACGGCTGCCTT
CGGGGGGGACGGGGCAGGGCGGGGTTCGGCTTCTGGCGTGTGACCGGCGGCTCTAGAGCCTCTGCTAACC
ATGTTCATGCCTTCTTCTTTTTCCTACAGCTCCTGGGCAACGTGCTGGTTATTGTGCTGTCTCATCATTT
TGGCAAAGAATTCGTCATCCTCATCGCCGCCACCATGCTGCAGAACGAGCTTGCTCTTAAGTTGGCTGGA
CTTGATATTAACAAGACTGGAGGAGGTTCTCATCATCATCATCATCATGGTATGGCTAGCATGACTGGTG
GACAGCAAATGGGTCGGGATCTGTACGACGATGACGATAAGGATCTCGCAACAATGGTCGACTCATCACG
TCGTAAGTGGAATAAGGCAGGTCACGCAGTCAGAGCTATAGGTCGGCTGAGCTCACCCGTGGTTTCCGAG
CGGATGTACCCCGAGGACGGCGCCCTGAAGAGCGAGATCAAGAAGGGGCTGAGGCTGAAGGACGGCGGCC
ACTACGCCGCCGAGGTCAAGACCACCTACAAGGCCAAGAAGCCCGTGCAGCTGCCCGGCGCCTACATCGT
GGACATCAAGTTGGACATCGTGTCCCACAACGAGGACTACACCATCGTGGAACAGTGCGAACGCGCCGAG
GGCCGCCACTCCACCGGCGGCATGGACGAGCTGTACAAGGGAGGTACAGGCGGGAGTCTGGTGAGCAAGG
GCGAGGAGGATAACATGGCCATCATCAAGGAGTTCATGCGCTTCAAGGTGCACATGGAGGGCTCCGTGAA
CGGCCACGAGTTCGAGATCGAGGGCGAGGGCGAGGGCCGCCCCTACGAGGCCTTTCAGACCGCTAAGCTG
AAGGTGACCAAGGGTGGCCCCCTGCCCTTCGCCTGGGACATCCTGTCCCCTCAGTTCATGTACGGCTCCA
AGGCCTACATTAAGCACCCAGCCGACATCCCCGACTACTTCAAGCTGTCCTTCCCCGAGGGCTTCAGGTG
GGAGCGCGTGATGAACTTCGAGGACGGCGGCATTATTCACGTGAACCAGGACTCCTCCCTGCAGGACGGC
GTATTCATCTACAAGGTGAAGCTGCGCGGCACCAACTTCCCCCCCGACGGCCCCGTAATGCAGAAGAAGA
CCATGGGCTGGGAGGCTACGCGTGACGACCTGACTGAAGAGCAGATCGCAGAATTTAAAGAGGCTTTCTC
CCTATTTGACAAGGACGGGGATGGGACGATAACAACCAAGGAGCTTGGGACGGTGTTCCGATCGCTGGGG
CAGAACCCCACAGAAGCAGAGCTGCAGGACATGATCAATGAAGTAGATGCCGACGGTGACGGCACATTCG
ACTTCCCTGAGTTCCTGACGATGATGGCAAGAAAAATGAATGACACAGACAGTGAAGAGGAAATTCGCGA
AGCGTTCCGCGTGTTTGATAAGGACGGCAATGGCTACATCGGCGCAGCAGAGCTTCGCCACGTGATGACA
GACCTTGGAGAGAAGTTAACAGATGAGGAGGTTGATGAAATGATCAGGGTAGCAGACATCGATGGGGATG
GTCAGGTAAACTACGAAGAGTTTGTACAAATGATGACAGCGAAGGGTGGAGGTTCTGGTGGAGGTTCTGG
AGGTGGATCAGGAGGAGGTTCGAGATCTAAGCTCTCAGGTGGCGGAGGGAGCGGCGGAGGTGGCTCTGGA
GGTGGTGGCTCAGCTGAAGCATGGTACAATCTGGGAAACGCTTATTACAAGCAGGGCGACTATCAAAAAG
CCATTGAGTATTACCAAAAGGCTCTTGAGCTAGACCCTAATAACGCCGAAGCGTGGTATAACCTAGGCAA
CGCATATTACAAGCAGGGAGACTACCAAAAGGCAATCGAATATTACCAGAAGGCACTCGAACTGGACCCA
AATAACGCAGAGGCTTGGTATAATCTGGGAAACGCCTACTATAAACAGGGTGACTACCAAAAGGCGATAG
AGGACTATCAGAAGGCCTTGGAGCTCGATCCGAACAATCTGCAACGTAGTGCTGGTGGCGGAGGGTCTGG
TGGAGGAGGCTCAGGAGGAGGTGGCGCATCAAACGTTGCCAAGTACGGGCACCTTGAAGCCAGCCCTGAT
GATGGGCAGAATCAGTTCAGTGATATCATTAAGTCCAGATCTGATGAACACAACGATGTACAGAAGAAAA
CCTTTACCAAATGGATAAACGCTCGATTTTCAAAGAGTGGGAAACCACCCATCAATGATATGTTCTCAGA
CCTCAAAGATGGGAGAAAGCTCTTGGATCTTCTAGAAGGCCTCACAGGAACATCATTGCCAAAGGAACGT
GGTTCCACAAGGGTGCATGCCTTAAATAATGTCAACCGGGTGCTGCAGGTTTTACATCAGAACAATGTGG
AGCTGGTGAATATCGGAGGCACTGACATTGTGGATGGAAATCCCAAGCTGACGCTGGGTTTGCTGTGGAG
TATTATTCTGCACTGGCAGGTGAAGGATGTCATGAAAGATATCATGTCAGACCTGCAGCAGACGAACAGC
GAGAAGATCCTGCTGAGCTGGGTACGGCAGACCACCAGGCCCTACAGCCAAGTCAACGTCCTCAACTTCA
CCACCAGCTGGACAGATGGACTCGCATTCAACGCCGTGCTCCACCGGCACAAACCAGATCTCTTCAGCTG
GGACAGAGTGGTCAAAATGTCCCCAACTGAGAGACTTGAACATGCTTTTAGCAAGGCCCATACTTATTTG
GGGATTGAAAAACTTCTGGATCCTGAAGATGTTGCCGTGCAGCTCCCTGACAAGAAATCCATAATTATGT
ATTTAACGTCTCTGTTTGAGGTGCTTCCTCAGCAAGTCACTATAGACCAATTGAAGCTCTCAGGTGGTGG
AGGGAGCGGCGGAGGTGGCTCTGGAGGTGGTGGCTCAGCTGAAGCATGGTACAATCTGGGAAACGCTTAT
TACAAGCAGGGCGACTATCAAAAAGCCATTGAGTATTACCAAAAGGCTCTTGAGCTAGACCCTAATAACG
CCGAAGCGTGGTATAACCTAGGCAACGCATATTACAAGCAGGGAGACTACCAAAAGGCAATCGAATATTA
CCAGAAGGCACTCGAACTGGACCCAAATAACGCAGAGGCTTGGTATAATCTGGGAAACGCCTACTATAAA
CAGGGTGACTACCAAAAGGCGATAGAGGACTATCAGAAGGCCTTGGAGCTCGATCCGAACAATCTGCAAC
GTAGTGCTGGTGGCGGAGGGTCTGGTGGAGGAGGCTCAGGAGGAGGTGGCGCATCAAACGAATTCCAGTG
CCGGATCTGCATGCGGAACTTCAGCGACCGGTCCAACCTGAGCAGGCACATCAGAACCCACACCGGAGAA
AAGCCCTTCGCCTGCGACATTTGCGGCCGGAAGTTCGCCATCAGCAGCAACCTGAACAGCCACACCAAGA
TCCACACTGGCAGCCAGAAACCTTTCCAGTGCAGAATTTGTATGAGAAACTTTAGCAGAAGCGACAACCT
GGCCAGACACATCCGGACACATACTGGTGAAAAACCTTTTGCCTGTGATATCTGTGGCAGAAAGTTTGCC
ACCTCCGGCAATCTGACCCGGCACACAAAGATTCACCTGCGGGGCAGCCAGCTATCGATTGGCTCCGGAG
CCACGAACTTCTCTCTGTTAAAGCAAGCAGGAGACGTGGAAGAAAACCCCGGTCCCATGGTAAGTATCGC
TCTGCAGGCTGGTTACGACCTACTGGGTGACGGCAGACCTGAAACCCTGTGGCTGGGCATCGGCACTCTG
CTGATGCTGATTGGAACCTTCTACTTTCTGGTCCGCGGATGGGGAGTCACCGATAAGGATGCCCGGGAAT
ATTACGCTGTGACTATCCTGGTGTCCGGAATCGCATCCGCCGCATATCTGTCTATGTTCTTTGGTATCGG
GCTTACTGAGGTGTCCGTCGGGGGCGAAATGTTGGATATCTATTATGCCAGGTACGCCCAGTGGCTGTTT
ACCACCCCACTTCTGCTGCTGCACCTGGCCCTTCTCGCTAAGGTGGATCGGGTGACCATCGGCACCCTGG
TGGGTGTGGACGCCCTGATGATCGTCACTGGCCTCATCGGAGCATTGAGCCACACGGCCATAGCCAGATA
CAGTTGGTGGTTGTTCTCTACAATTTGCATGATAGTGGTGCTCTATGTTCTGGCTACATCCCTGCGATCT
GCTGCAAGGGAGCGGGGCCCCGAGGTGGCATCTACCTTTAACACCCTGACAGCTCTGGTCTTGGTGCTGT
GGACCGCTTACCCTATCCTGTGGATCATAGGCACTGAGGGCGCTGGCGTGGTGGGCCTGGGCATCGAAAC
TCTGCTGTTTATGGTGTTGGACGTGACTGCCAAGGTCGGCTTTGGCTTTATCCTGTTGAGATCCCGGGCT
ATTCTGGGCGACACCGAGGCACCAGAACCCAGTGCCGGTGCCGATACGTTGATGAAGAGTAGAATCACAA
GCGAAGGCGAGTACATCCCCCTGGATCAAATAGACATAAATGTAGTGAGCAAGGGCGAGGAGCTGTTCAC
CGGGGTGGTGCCCATCCTGGTCGAGCTGGACGGCGACGTAAACGGCCACAAGTTCAGCGTGTCCGGCGAG
GGCGAGGGCGATGCCACCTACGGCAAGCTGACCCTGAAGTTCATCTGCACCACCGGCAAGCTGCCCGTGC
CCTGGCCCACCCTCGTGACCACCTTCGGCGGCGGCCTGATGTGCTTCGCCCGCTACCCCGACCACATGAA
GCAGCACGACTTCTTCAAGTCCGCCATGCCCGAAGGCTACGTCCAGGAGCGCACCATCTTCTTCAAGGAC
GACGGCAACTACAAGACCCGCGCCGAGGTGAAGTTCGAGGGCGACACCCTGGTGAACCGCATCGAGCTGA
AGGGCATCGACTTCAAGGAGGACGGCAACATCCTGGGGCACAAGCTGGAGTACAACTACAACAGCCACAA
CGTCTATATCATGGCCGACAAGCAGAAGAACGGCATCAAGGTGAACTTCAAGATCCGCCACAACATCGAG
GACGGCAGCGTGCAGCTCGCCGACCACTACCAGCAGAACACCCCCATCGGCGACGGCCCCGTGCTGCTGC
CCGACAACCACTACCTGAGCTACCAGTCCGCCCTGAGCAAAGACCCCAACGAGAAGCGCGATCACATGGT
CCTGCTGGAGTTCGTGACCGCCGCCGGGATCACTCTCGGCATGGACGAGCTGTACAAATCAAGGATCACC
TCTGAGGGCGAGTATATCCCTCTGGATCAGATCGACATTAACGTCGGTGGAAAATCCCGCATAACCTCTG
AGGGCGAGTACATCCCTCTGGATCAAATCGATATAAACGTGGGGGGAAAAAGTCGAATCACTTCTGAGGG
CGAGTATATACCCCTCGATCAGATTGACATCAATGTGGGGGGCTTTTGTTATGAGAATGAAGTGTAGGCG
GCCGCACTCCTCAGGTGCAGGCTGCCTATCAGAAGGTGGTGGCTGGTGTGGCCAATGCCCTGGCTCACAA
ATACCACTGAGATCTTTTTCCCTCTGCCAAAAATTATGGGGACATCATGAAGCCCCTTGAGCATCTGACT
TCTGGCTAATAAAGGAAATTTATTTTCATTGCAATAGTGTGTTGGAATTTTTTGTGTCTCTCACTCGGAA
GGACATATGGGAGGGCAAATCATTTAAAACATCAGAATGAGTATTTGGTTTAGAGTTTGGCAACATATGC
CCATATGCTGGCTGCCATGAACAAAGGTTGGCTATAAAGAGGTCATCAGTATATGAAACAGCCCCCTGCT
GTCCATTCCTTATTCCATAGAAAAGCCTTGACTTGAGGTTAGATTTTTTTTATATTTTGTTTTGTGTTAT
TTTTTTCTTTAACATCCCTAAAATTTTCCTTACATGTTTTACTAGCCAGATTTTTCCTCCTCTCCTGACT
ACTCCCAGTCATAGCTGTCCCTCTTCTCTTATGGAGATCCCTCGACCTGCAGCCCAAGCTTGGCGTAATC
ATGGTCATAGCTGTTTCCTGTGTGAAATTGTTATCCGCTCACAATTCCACACAACATACGAGCCGGAAGC
ATAAAGTGTAAAGCCTGGGGTGCCTAATGAGTGAGCTAACTCACATTAATTGCGTTGCGCTCACTGCCCG
CTTTCCAGTCGGGAAACCTGTCGTGCCAGCGGATCCGCATCTCAATTAGTCAGCAACCATAGTCCCGCCC
CTAACTCCGCCCATCCCGCCCCTAACTCCGCCCAGTTCCGCCCATTCTCCGCCCCATGGCTGACTAATTT
TTTTTATTTATGCAGAGGCCGAGGCCGCCTCGGCCTCTGAGCTATTCCAGAAGTAGTGAGGAGGCTTTTT
TGGAGGCCTAGGCTTTTGCAAAAAGCTAACTTGTTTATTGCAGCTTATAATGGTTACAAATAAAGCAATA
GCATCACAAATTTCACAAATAAAGCATTTTTTTCACTGCATTCTAGTTGTGGTTTGTCCAAACTCATCAA
TGTATCTTATCATGTCTGGATCCGCTGCATTAATGAATCGGCCAACGCGCGGGGAGAGGCGGTTTGCGTA
TTGGGCGCTCTTCCGCTTCCTCGCTCACTGACTCGCTGCGCTCGGTCGTTCGGCTGCGGCGAGCGGTATC
AGCTCACTCAAAGGCGGTAATACGGTTATCCACAGAATCAGGGGATAACGCAGGAAAGAACATGTGAGCA
AAAGGCCAGCAAAAGGCCAGGAACCGTAAAAAGGCCGCGTTGCTGGCGTTTTTCCATAGGCTCCGCCCCC
CTGACGAGCATCACAAAAATCGACGCTCAAGTCAGAGGTGGCGAAACCCGACAGGACTATAAAGATACCA
GGCGTTTCCCCCTGGAAGCTCCCTCGTGCGCTCTCCTGTTCCGACCCTGCCGCTTACCGGATACCTGTCC
GCCTTTCTCCCTTCGGGAAGCGTGGCGCTTTCTCATAGCTCACGCTGTAGGTATCTCAGTTCGGTGTAGG
TCGTTCGCTCCAAGCTGGGCTGTGTGCACGAACCCCCCGTTCAGCCCGACCGCTGCGCCTTATCCGGTAA
CTATCGTCTTGAGTCCAACCCGGTAAGACACGACTTATCGCCACTGGCAGCAGCCACTGGTAACAGGATT
AGCAGAGCGAGGTATGTAGGCGGTGCTACAGAGTTCTTGAAGTGGTGGCCTAACTACGGCTACACTAGAA
GAACAGTATTTGGTATCTGCGCTCTGCTGAAGCCAGTTACCTTCGGAAAAAGAGTTGGTAGCTCTTGATC
CGGCAAACAAACCACCGCTGGTAGCGGTGGTTTTTTTGTTTGCAAGCAGCAGATTACGCGCAGAAAAAAA
GGATCTCAAGAAGATCCTTTGATCTTTTCTACGGGGTCTGACGCTCAGTGGAACGAAAACTCACGTTAAG
GGATTTTGGTCATGAGATTATCAAAAAGGATCTTCACCTAGATCCTTTTAAATTAAAAATGAAGTTTTAA
ATCAATCTAAAGTATATATGAGTAAACTTGGTCTGACAGTTACCAATGCTTAATCAGTGAGGCACCTATC
TCAGCGATCTGTCTATTTCGTTCATCCATAGTTGCCTGACTCCCCGTCGTGTAGATAACTACGATACGGG
AGGGCTTACCATCTGGCCCCAGTGCTGCAATGATACCGCGAGACCCACGCTCACCGGCTCCAGATTTATC
AGCAATAAACCAGCCAGCCGGAAGGGCCGAGCGCAGAAGTGGTCCTGCAACTTTATCCGCCTCCATCCAG
TCTATTAATTGTTGCCGGGAAGCTAGAGTAAGTAGTTCGCCAGTTAATAGTTTGCGCAACGTTGTTGCCA
TTGCTACAGGCATCGTGGTGTCACGCTCGTCGTTTGGTATGGCTTCATTCAGCTCCGGTTCCCAACGATC
AAGGCGAGTTACATGATCCCCCATGTTGTGCAAAAAAGCGGTTAGCTCCTTCGGTCCTCCGATCGTTGTC
AGAAGTAAGTTGGCCGCAGTGTTATCACTCATGGTTATGGCAGCACTGCATAATTCTCTTACTGTCATGC
CATCCGTAAGATGCTTTTCTGTGACTGGTGAGTACTCAACCAAGTCATTCTGAGAATAGTGTATGCGGCG
ACCGAGTTGCTCTTGCCCGGCGTCAATACGGGATAATACCGCGCCACATAGCAGAACTTTAAAAGTGCTC
ATCATTGGAAAACGTTCTTCGGGGCGAAAACTCTCAAGGATCTTACCGCTGTTGAGATCCAGTTCGATGT
AACCCACTCGTGCACCCAACTGATCTTCAGCATCTTTTACTTTCACCAGCGTTTCTGGGTGAGCAAAAAC
AGGAAGGCAAAATGCCGCAAAAAAGGGAATAAGGGCGACACGGAAATGTTGAATACTCATACTCTTCCTT
TTTCAATATTATTGAAGCATTTATCAGGGTTATTGTCTCATGAGCGGATACATATTTGAATGTATTTAGA
AAAATAAACAAATAGGGGTTCCGCGCACATTTCCCCGAAAAGTGCCACCTGGGTC
