LOCUS       Exported 10096 bp ds-DNA circular SYN 12-MAY-2021
DEFINITION  synOptopatch construct.
ACCESSION   .
VERSION     .
KEYWORDS    LZF1604V2: CAG-spine-jRGECO1a-P2A-QuasAr3-dark Citrine
SOURCE      synthetic DNA construct
  ORGANISM  synthetic DNA construct
REFERENCE   1 (bases 1 to 10096)
  AUTHORS   Fan LZ, Nehme R, Adam Y, Jung ES, Wu H, Eggan K, Arnold DB, Cohen AE
  TITLE     All-optical synaptic electrophysiology probes mechanism of
            ketamine-induced disinhibition.
  JOURNAL   Nat Methods. 2018 Oct;15(10):823-831. doi:
            10.1038/s41592-018-0142-8. Epub 2018 Oct 1.
  PUBMED    30275587
REFERENCE   2 (bases 1 to 10096)
  AUTHORS   .
  TITLE     Direct Submission
  JOURNAL   Exported May 12, 2021 from SnapGene Server 1.1.58
            http://www.snapgene.com
FEATURES             Location/Qualifiers
     source          1..10096
                     /organism="synthetic DNA construct"
                     /mol_type="other DNA"
     enhancer        4..383
                     /label=CMV enhancer
                     /note="human cytomegalovirus immediate early enhancer"
     promoter        385..660
                     /label=chicken beta-actin promoter
     intron          661..1674
                     /label=chimeric intron
                     /note="chimera between introns from chicken beta-actin and
                     rabbit beta-globin"
     primer_bind     1598..1620
                     /label=pCAGGS-5
                     /note="Chimeric intron in CAG promoter, forward primer"
     primer_bind     1682..1701
                     /label=pCAG-F
                     /note="Rabbit beta-globin intron, for pCAG plasmids,
                     forward primer"
     protein_bind    1729..1740
                     /label=ZF binding site
                     /bound_moiety="CCR5TC zinc-finger domain"
                     /note="target sequence for the CCR5TC zinc-finger domain
                     from the CCR5-224 (+) zinc-finger nuclease (Perez et al.,
                     2008; Gross et al., 2013)"
     CDS             1816..1833
                     /codon_start=1
                     /product="6xHis affinity tag"
                     /label=6xHis
                     /translation="HHHHHH"
     CDS             1837..1869
                     /codon_start=1
                     /product="leader peptide from bacteriophage T7 gene 10"
                     /label=T7 tag (gene 10 leader)
                     /note="promotes efficient translation in E. coli"
                     /translation="MASMTGGQQMG"
     CDS             1873..1896
                     /codon_start=1
                     /product="Xpress(TM) epitope tag, including an enterokinase
                     recognition and cleavage site"
                     /label=Xpress(TM) tag
                     /translation="DLYDDDDK"
     CDS             1924..1980
                     /codon_start=1
                     /product="calmodulin-binding peptide from avian smooth
                     muscle myosin light chain kinase"
                     /label=calmodulin-binding peptide
                     /translation="RRKWNKAGHAVRAIGRLSS"
     primer_bind     2676..2695
                     /label=mCherry-F
                     /note="mCherry, forward primer"
     CDS             4858..5199
                     /codon_start=1
                     /product="zinc-finger domain from the CCR5-224 (+)
                     zinc-finger nuclease that recognizes the left half-site
                     target sequence in the human CCR5 gene (Perez et al., 2008;
                     Gross et al., 2013)"
                     /label=CCR5TC
                     /translation="FQCRICMRNFSDRSNLSRHIRTHTGEKPFACDICGRKFAISSNLN
                     SHTKIHTGSQKPFQCRICMRNFSRSDNLARHIRTHTGEKPFACDICGRKFATSGNLTRH
                     TKIHLRGSQL"
     CDS             5215..5271
                     /codon_start=1
                     /product="2A peptide from porcine teschovirus-1
                     polyprotein"
                     /label=P2A
                     /note="Eukaryotic ribosomes fail to insert a peptide bond
                     between the Gly and Pro residues, yielding separate
                     polypeptides."
                     /translation="ATNFSLLKQAGDVEENPGP"
     CDS             5272..6030
                     /codon_start=1
                     /product="achaerhodopsin-3 (Arch) derivative with improved
                     voltage sensitivity (Hochbaum et al., 2014)"
                     /label=QuasAr2
                     /translation="MVSIALQAGYDLLGDGRPETLWLGIGTLLMLIGTFYFLVRGWGVT
                     DKDAREYYAVTILVSGIASAAYLSMFFGIGLTEVSVGGEMLDIYYARYAQWLFTTPLLL
                     LHLALLAKVDRVTIGTLVGVDALMIVTGLIGALSHTAIARYSWWLFSTICMIVVLYVLA
                     TSLRSAARERGPEVASTFNTLTALVLVLWTAYPILWIIGTEGAGVVGLGIETLLFMVLD
                     VTAKVGFGFILLRSRAILGDTEAPEPSAGAD"
     CDS             6100..6810
                     /codon_start=1
                     /product="enhanced variant of YFP (Heikal et al., 2001)"
                     /label=Citrine
                     /note="mammalian codon-optimized"
                     /translation="VSKGEELFTGVVPILVELDGDVNGHKFSVSGEGEGDATYGKLTLK
                     FICTTGKLPVPWPTLVTTFGGGLMCFARYPDHMKQHDFFKSAMPEGYVQERTIFFKDDG
                     NYKTRAEVKFEGDTLVNRIELKGIDFKEDGNILGHKLEYNYNSHNVYIMADKQKNGIKV
                     NFKIRHNIEDGSVQLADHYQQNTPIGDGPVLLPDNHYLSYQSALSKDPNEKRDHMVLLE
                     FVTAAGITLGMDELY"
     primer_bind     complement(6142..6163)
                     /label=EGFP-N
                     /note="EGFP, reverse primer"
     primer_bind     complement(6403..6422)
                     /label=EXFP-R
                     /note="For distinguishing EGFP variants, reverse primer"
     primer_bind     6750..6771
                     /label=EGFP-C
                     /note="EGFP, forward primer"
     primer_bind     complement(7118..7137)
                     /label=Bglob-pA-R
                     /note="Rabbit beta-globin polyA region, reverse primer"
     polyA_signal    7183..7238
                     /label=-beta-globin poly(A) signal
                     /note="rabbit beta-globin polyadenylation signal (Gil and
                     Proudfoot, 1987)"
     primer_bind     complement(7237..7256)
                     /label=rbglobpA-R
                     /note="Rabbit beta-globin polyA, reverse primer. Also
                     called rb-glob-pA-term-R"
     primer_bind     complement(7599..7615)
                     /label=M13 rev
                     /note="common sequencing primer, one of multiple similar
                     variants"
     primer_bind     complement(7599..7615)
                     /label=M13 Reverse
                     /note="In lacZ gene. Also called M13-rev"
     primer_bind     complement(7612..7634)
                     /label=M13/pUC Reverse
                     /note="In lacZ gene"
     protein_bind    7623..7639
                     /label=lac operator
                     /bound_moiety="lac repressor encoded by lacI"
                     /note="The lac repressor binds to the lac operator to
                     inhibit transcription in E. coli. This inhibition can be
                     relieved by adding lactose or
                     isopropyl-beta-D-thiogalactopyranoside (IPTG)."
     promoter        complement(7647..7677)
                     /label=lac promoter
                     /note="promoter for the E. coli lac operon"
     protein_bind    7692..7713
                     /label=CAP binding site
                     /bound_moiety="E. coli catabolite activator protein"
                     /note="CAP binding activates transcription in the presence
                     of cAMP."
     promoter        7772..7967
                     /label=SV40 promoter
                     /note="SV40 early promoter"
     rep_origin      7818..7953
                     /label=SV40 ori
                     /note="SV40 origin of replication"
     primer_bind     7880..7899
                     /label=SV40pro-F
                     /note="SV40 promoter/origin, forward primer"
     polyA_signal    7973..8107
                     /label=SV40 poly(A) signal
                     /note="SV40 polyadenylation signal"
     primer_bind     complement(8010..8029)
                     /label=SV40pA-R
                     /note="SV40 polyA, reverse primer"
     primer_bind     8064..8083
                     /label=EBV-rev
                     /note="SV40 polyA terminator, reverse primer"
     primer_bind     complement(8175..8192)
                     /label=L4440
                     /note="L4440 vector, forward primer"
     rep_origin      complement(8346..8934)
                     /direction=LEFT
                     /label=ori
                     /note="high-copy-number ColE1/pMB1/pBR322/pUC origin of
                     replication"
     primer_bind     complement(8426..8445)
                     /label=pBR322ori-F
                     /note="pBR322 origin, forward primer"
     CDS             complement(9105..9965)
                     /codon_start=1
                     /gene="bla"
                     /product="beta-lactamase"
                     /label=AmpR
                     /note="confers resistance to ampicillin, carbenicillin, and
                     related antibiotics"
                     /translation="MSIQHFRVALIPFFAAFCLPVFAHPETLVKVKDAEDQLGARVGYI
                     ELDLNSGKILESFRPEERFPMMSTFKVLLCGAVLSRIDAGQEQLGRRIHYSQNDLVEYS
                     PVTEKHLTDGMTVRELCSAAITMSDNTAANLLLTTIGGPKELTAFLHNMGDHVTRLDRW
                     EPELNEAIPNDERDTTMPVAMATTLRKLLTGELLTLASRQQLIDWMEADKVAGPLLRSA
                     LPAGWFIADKSGAGERGSRGIIAALGPDGKPSRIVVIYTTGSQATMDERNRQIAEIGAS
                     LIKHW"
     primer_bind     9728..9747
                     /label=Amp-R
                     /note="Ampicillin resistance gene, reverse primer"
     promoter        complement(9966..10070)
                     /gene="bla"
                     /label=AmpR promoter
ORIGIN
        1 gtcgacattg attattgact agttattaat agtaatcaat tacggggtca ttagttcata
       61 gcccatatat ggagttccgc gttacataac ttacggtaaa tggcccgcct ggctgaccgc
      121 ccaacgaccc ccgcccattg acgtcaataa tgacgtatgt tcccatagta acgccaatag
      181 ggactttcca ttgacgtcaa tgggtggagt atttacggta aactgcccac ttggcagtac
      241 atcaagtgta tcatatgcca agtacgcccc ctattgacgt caatgacggt aaatggcccg
      301 cctggcatta tgcccagtac atgaccttat gggactttcc tacttggcag tacatctacg
      361 tattagtcat cgctattacc atggtcgagg tgagccccac gttctgcttc actctcccca
      421 tctccccccc ctccccaccc ccaattttgt atttatttat tttttaatta ttttgtgcag
      481 cgatgggggc gggggggggg ggggcgcgcg ccaggcgggg cggggcgggg cgaggggcgg
      541 ggcggggcga ggcggagagg tgcggcggca gccaatcaga gcggcgcgct ccgaaagttt
      601 ccttttatgg cgaggcggcg gcggcggcgg ccctataaaa agcgaagcgc gcggcgggcg
      661 ggagtcgctg cgttgccttc gccccgtgcc ccgctccgcg ccgcctcgcg ccgcccgccc
      721 cggctctgac tgaccgcgtt actcccacag gtgagcgggc gggacggccc ttctcctccg
      781 ggctgtaatt agcgcttggt ttaatgacgg ctcgtttctt ttctgtggct gcgtgaaagc
      841 cttaaagggc tccgggaggg ccctttgtgc ggggggagcg gctcgggggg tgcgtgcgtg
      901 tgtgtgtgcg tggggagcgc cgcgtgcggc tccgcgctgc ccggcggctg tgagcgctgc
      961 gggcgcggcg cggggctttg tgcgctccgc agtgtgcgcg aggggagcgc ggccgggggc
     1021 ggtgccccgc ggtgcggggg gggctgcgag gggaacaaag gctgcgtgcg gggtgtgtgc
     1081 gtgggggggt gagcaggggg tgtgggcgcg tcggtcgggc tgcaaccccc cctgcacccc
     1141 cctccccgag ttgctgagca cggcccggct tcgggtgcgg ggctccgtac ggggcgtggc
     1201 gcggggctcg ccgtgccggg cggggggtgg cggcaggtgg gggtgccggg cggggcgggg
     1261 ccgcctcggg ccggggaggg ctcgggggag gggcgcggcg gcccccggag cgccggcggc
     1321 tgtcgaggcg cggcgagccg cagccattgc cttttatggt aatcgtgcga gagggcgcag
     1381 ggacttcctt tgtcccaaat ctgtgcggag ccgaaatctg ggaggcgccg ccgcaccccc
     1441 tctagcgggc gcggggcgaa gcggtgcggc gccggcagga aggaaatggg cggggagggc
     1501 cttcgtgcgt cgccgcgccg ccgtcccctt ctccctctcc agcctcgggg ctgtccgcgg
     1561 ggggacggct gccttcgggg gggacggggc agggcggggt tcggcttctg gcgtgtgacc
     1621 ggcggctcta gagcctctgc taaccatgtt catgccttct tctttttcct acagctcctg
     1681 ggcaacgtgc tggttattgt gctgtctcat cattttggca aagaattcgt catcctcatc
     1741 gccgccacca tgctgcagaa cgagcttgct cttaagttgg ctggacttga tattaacaag
     1801 actggaggag gttctcatca tcatcatcat catggtatgg ctagcatgac tggtggacag
     1861 caaatgggtc gggatctgta cgacgatgac gataaggatc tcgcaacaat ggtcgactca
     1921 tcacgtcgta agtggaataa ggcaggtcac gcagtcagag ctataggtcg gctgagctca
     1981 cccgtggttt ccgagcggat gtaccccgag gacggcgccc tgaagagcga gatcaagaag
     2041 gggctgaggc tgaaggacgg cggccactac gccgccgagg tcaagaccac ctacaaggcc
     2101 aagaagcccg tgcagctgcc cggcgcctac atcgtggaca tcaagttgga catcgtgtcc
     2161 cacaacgagg actacaccat cgtggaacag tgcgaacgcg ccgagggccg ccactccacc
     2221 ggcggcatgg acgagctgta caagggaggt acaggcggga gtctggtgag caagggcgag
     2281 gaggataaca tggccatcat caaggagttc atgcgcttca aggtgcacat ggagggctcc
     2341 gtgaacggcc acgagttcga gatcgagggc gagggcgagg gccgccccta cgaggccttt
     2401 cagaccgcta agctgaaggt gaccaagggt ggccccctgc ccttcgcctg ggacatcctg
     2461 tcccctcagt tcatgtacgg ctccaaggcc tacattaagc acccagccga catccccgac
     2521 tacttcaagc tgtccttccc cgagggcttc aggtgggagc gcgtgatgaa cttcgaggac
     2581 ggcggcatta ttcacgtgaa ccaggactcc tccctgcagg acggcgtatt catctacaag
     2641 gtgaagctgc gcggcaccaa cttccccccc gacggccccg taatgcagaa gaagaccatg
     2701 ggctgggagg ctacgcgtga cgacctgact gaagagcaga tcgcagaatt taaagaggct
     2761 ttctccctat ttgacaagga cggggatggg acgataacaa ccaaggagct tgggacggtg
     2821 ttccgatcgc tggggcagaa ccccacagaa gcagagctgc aggacatgat caatgaagta
     2881 gatgccgacg gtgacggcac attcgacttc cctgagttcc tgacgatgat ggcaagaaaa
     2941 atgaatgaca cagacagtga agaggaaatt cgcgaagcgt tccgcgtgtt tgataaggac
     3001 ggcaatggct acatcggcgc agcagagctt cgccacgtga tgacagacct tggagagaag
     3061 ttaacagatg aggaggttga tgaaatgatc agggtagcag acatcgatgg ggatggtcag
     3121 gtaaactacg aagagtttgt acaaatgatg acagcgaagg gtggaggttc tggtggaggt
     3181 tctggaggtg gatcaggagg aggttcgaga tctaagctct caggtggcgg agggagcggc
     3241 ggaggtggct ctggaggtgg tggctcagct gaagcatggt acaatctggg aaacgcttat
     3301 tacaagcagg gcgactatca aaaagccatt gagtattacc aaaaggctct tgagctagac
     3361 cctaataacg ccgaagcgtg gtataaccta ggcaacgcat attacaagca gggagactac
     3421 caaaaggcaa tcgaatatta ccagaaggca ctcgaactgg acccaaataa cgcagaggct
     3481 tggtataatc tgggaaacgc ctactataaa cagggtgact accaaaaggc gatagaggac
     3541 tatcagaagg ccttggagct cgatccgaac aatctgcaac gtagtgctgg tggcggaggg
     3601 tctggtggag gaggctcagg aggaggtggc gcatcaaacg ttgccaagta cgggcacctt
     3661 gaagccagcc ctgatgatgg gcagaatcag ttcagtgata tcattaagtc cagatctgat
     3721 gaacacaacg atgtacagaa gaaaaccttt accaaatgga taaacgctcg attttcaaag
     3781 agtgggaaac cacccatcaa tgatatgttc tcagacctca aagatgggag aaagctcttg
     3841 gatcttctag aaggcctcac aggaacatca ttgccaaagg aacgtggttc cacaagggtg
     3901 catgccttaa ataatgtcaa ccgggtgctg caggttttac atcagaacaa tgtggagctg
     3961 gtgaatatcg gaggcactga cattgtggat ggaaatccca agctgacgct gggtttgctg
     4021 tggagtatta ttctgcactg gcaggtgaag gatgtcatga aagatatcat gtcagacctg
     4081 cagcagacga acagcgagaa gatcctgctg agctgggtac ggcagaccac caggccctac
     4141 agccaagtca acgtcctcaa cttcaccacc agctggacag atggactcgc attcaacgcc
     4201 gtgctccacc ggcacaaacc agatctcttc agctgggaca gagtggtcaa aatgtcccca
     4261 actgagagac ttgaacatgc ttttagcaag gcccatactt atttggggat tgaaaaactt
     4321 ctggatcctg aagatgttgc cgtgcagctc cctgacaaga aatccataat tatgtattta
     4381 acgtctctgt ttgaggtgct tcctcagcaa gtcactatag accaattgaa gctctcaggt
     4441 ggcggaggga gcggcggagg tggctctgga ggtggtggct cagctgaagc atggtacaat
     4501 ctgggaaacg cttattacaa gcagggcgac tatcaaaaag ccattgagta ttaccaaaag
     4561 gctcttgagc tagaccctaa taacgccgaa gcgtggtata acctaggcaa cgcatattac
     4621 aagcagggag actaccaaaa ggcaatcgaa tattaccaga aggcactcga actggaccca
     4681 aataacgcag aggcttggta taatctggga aacgcctact ataaacaggg tgactaccaa
     4741 aaggcgatag aggactatca gaaggccttg gagctcgatc cgaacaatct gcaacgtagt
     4801 gctggtggcg gagggtctgg tggaggaggc tcaggaggag gtggcgcatc aaacgaattc
     4861 cagtgccgga tctgcatgcg gaacttcagc gaccggtcca acctgagcag gcacatcaga
     4921 acccacaccg gagaaaagcc cttcgcctgc gacatttgcg gccggaagtt cgccatcagc
     4981 agcaacctga acagccacac caagatccac actggcagcc agaaaccttt ccagtgcaga
     5041 atttgtatga gaaactttag cagaagcgac aacctggcca gacacatccg gacacatact
     5101 ggtgaaaaac cttttgcctg tgatatctgt ggcagaaagt ttgccacctc cggcaatctg
     5161 acccggcaca caaagattca cctgcggggc agccagctat cgattggctc cggagccacg
     5221 aacttctctc tgttaaagca agcaggagac gtggaagaaa accccggtcc catggtaagt
     5281 atcgctctgc aggctggtta cgacctactg ggtgacggca gacctgaaac cctgtggctg
     5341 ggcatcggca ctctgctgat gctgattgga accttctact ttctggtccg cggatgggga
     5401 gtcaccgata aggatgcccg ggaatattac gctgtgacta tcctggtgtc cggaatcgca
     5461 tccgccgcat atctgtctat gttctttggt atcgggctta ctgaggtgtc cgtcgggggc
     5521 gaaatgttgg atatctatta tgccaggtac gcccagtggc tgtttaccac cccacttctg
     5581 ctgctgcacc tggcccttct cgctaaggtg gatcgggtga ccatcggcac cctggtgggt
     5641 gtggacgccc tgatgatcgt cactggcctc atcggagcct tgagccacac ggccatagcc
     5701 agatacagtt ggtggttgtt ctctacaatt tgcatgatag tggtgctcta tgttctggct
     5761 acatccctgc gatctgctgc aagggagcgg ggccccgagg tggcatctac ctttaacacc
     5821 ctgacagctc tggtcttggt gctgtggacc gcttacccta tcctgtggat cataggcact
     5881 gagggcgctg gcgtggtggg cctgggcatc gaaactctgc tgtttatggt gttggacgtg
     5941 actgccaagg tcggctttgg ctttatcctg ttgagatccc gggctattct gggcgacacc
     6001 gaggcaccag aacccagtgc cggtgccgat acgttgatga agagtagaat cacaagcgaa
     6061 ggcgagtaca tccccctgga tcaaatagac ataaatgtag tgagcaaggg cgaggagctg
     6121 ttcaccgggg tggtgcccat cctggtcgag ctggacggcg acgtaaacgg ccacaagttc
     6181 agcgtgtccg gcgagggcga gggcgatgcc acctacggca agctgaccct gaagttcatc
     6241 tgcaccaccg gcaagctgcc cgtgccctgg cccaccctcg tgaccacctt cggcggcggc
     6301 ctgatgtgct tcgcccgcta ccccgaccac atgaagcagc acgacttctt caagtccgcc
     6361 atgcccgaag gctacgtcca ggagcgcacc atcttcttca aggacgacgg caactacaag
     6421 acccgcgccg aggtgaagtt cgagggcgac accctggtga accgcatcga gctgaagggc
     6481 atcgacttca aggaggacgg caacatcctg gggcacaagc tggagtacaa ctacaacagc
     6541 cacaacgtct atatcatggc cgacaagcag aagaacggca tcaaggtgaa cttcaagatc
     6601 cgccacaaca tcgaggacgg cagcgtgcag ctcgccgacc actaccagca gaacaccccc
     6661 atcggcgacg gccccgtgct gctgcccgac aaccactacc tgagctacca gtccgccctg
     6721 agcaaagacc ccaacgagaa gcgcgatcac atggtcctgc tggagttcgt gaccgccgcc
     6781 gggatcactc tcggcatgga cgagctgtac aaatcaagga tcacctctga gggcgagtat
     6841 atccctctgg atcagatcga cattaacgtc ggtggaaaat cccgcataac ctctgagggc
     6901 gagtacatcc ctctggatca aatcgatata aacgtggggg gaaaaagtcg aatcacttct
     6961 gagggcgagt atatacccct cgatcagatt gacatcaatg tggggggctt ttgttatgag
     7021 aatgaagtgt aggcggccgc actcctcagg tgcaggctgc ctatcagaag gtggtggctg
     7081 gtgtggccaa tgccctggct cacaaatacc actgagatct ttttccctct gccaaaaatt
     7141 atggggacat catgaagccc cttgagcatc tgacttctgg ctaataaagg aaatttattt
     7201 tcattgcaat agtgtgttgg aattttttgt gtctctcact cggaaggaca tatgggaggg
     7261 caaatcattt aaaacatcag aatgagtatt tggtttagag tttggcaaca tatgcccata
     7321 tgctggctgc catgaacaaa ggttggctat aaagaggtca tcagtatatg aaacagcccc
     7381 ctgctgtcca ttccttattc catagaaaag ccttgacttg aggttagatt ttttttatat
     7441 tttgttttgt gttatttttt tctttaacat ccctaaaatt ttccttacat gttttactag
     7501 ccagattttt cctcctctcc tgactactcc cagtcatagc tgtccctctt ctcttatgga
     7561 gatccctcga cctgcagccc aagcttggcg taatcatggt catagctgtt tcctgtgtga
     7621 aattgttatc cgctcacaat tccacacaac atacgagccg gaagcataaa gtgtaaagcc
     7681 tggggtgcct aatgagtgag ctaactcaca ttaattgcgt tgcgctcact gcccgctttc
     7741 cagtcgggaa acctgtcgtg ccagcggatc cgcatctcaa ttagtcagca accatagtcc
     7801 cgcccctaac tccgcccatc ccgcccctaa ctccgcccag ttccgcccat tctccgcccc
     7861 atggctgact aatttttttt atttatgcag aggccgaggc cgcctcggcc tctgagctat
     7921 tccagaagta gtgaggaggc ttttttggag gcctaggctt ttgcaaaaag ctaacttgtt
     7981 tattgcagct tataatggtt acaaataaag caatagcatc acaaatttca caaataaagc
     8041 atttttttca ctgcattcta gttgtggttt gtccaaactc atcaatgtat cttatcatgt
     8101 ctggatccgc tgcattaatg aatcggccaa cgcgcgggga gaggcggttt gcgtattggg
     8161 cgctcttccg cttcctcgct cactgactcg ctgcgctcgg tcgttcggct gcggcgagcg
     8221 gtatcagctc actcaaaggc ggtaatacgg ttatccacag aatcagggga taacgcagga
     8281 aagaacatgt gagcaaaagg ccagcaaaag gccaggaacc gtaaaaaggc cgcgttgctg
     8341 gcgtttttcc ataggctccg cccccctgac gagcatcaca aaaatcgacg ctcaagtcag
     8401 aggtggcgaa acccgacagg actataaaga taccaggcgt ttccccctgg aagctccctc
     8461 gtgcgctctc ctgttccgac cctgccgctt accggatacc tgtccgcctt tctcccttcg
     8521 ggaagcgtgg cgctttctca tagctcacgc tgtaggtatc tcagttcggt gtaggtcgtt
     8581 cgctccaagc tgggctgtgt gcacgaaccc cccgttcagc ccgaccgctg cgccttatcc
     8641 ggtaactatc gtcttgagtc caacccggta agacacgact tatcgccact ggcagcagcc
     8701 actggtaaca ggattagcag agcgaggtat gtaggcggtg ctacagagtt cttgaagtgg
     8761 tggcctaact acggctacac tagaagaaca gtatttggta tctgcgctct gctgaagcca
     8821 gttaccttcg gaaaaagagt tggtagctct tgatccggca aacaaaccac cgctggtagc
     8881 ggtggttttt ttgtttgcaa gcagcagatt acgcgcagaa aaaaaggatc tcaagaagat
     8941 cctttgatct tttctacggg gtctgacgct cagtggaacg aaaactcacg ttaagggatt
     9001 ttggtcatga gattatcaaa aaggatcttc acctagatcc ttttaaatta aaaatgaagt
     9061 tttaaatcaa tctaaagtat atatgagtaa acttggtctg acagttacca atgcttaatc
     9121 agtgaggcac ctatctcagc gatctgtcta tttcgttcat ccatagttgc ctgactcccc
     9181 gtcgtgtaga taactacgat acgggagggc ttaccatctg gccccagtgc tgcaatgata
     9241 ccgcgagacc cacgctcacc ggctccagat ttatcagcaa taaaccagcc agccggaagg
     9301 gccgagcgca gaagtggtcc tgcaacttta tccgcctcca tccagtctat taattgttgc
     9361 cgggaagcta gagtaagtag ttcgccagtt aatagtttgc gcaacgttgt tgccattgct
     9421 acaggcatcg tggtgtcacg ctcgtcgttt ggtatggctt cattcagctc cggttcccaa
     9481 cgatcaaggc gagttacatg atcccccatg ttgtgcaaaa aagcggttag ctccttcggt
     9541 cctccgatcg ttgtcagaag taagttggcc gcagtgttat cactcatggt tatggcagca
     9601 ctgcataatt ctcttactgt catgccatcc gtaagatgct tttctgtgac tggtgagtac
     9661 tcaaccaagt cattctgaga atagtgtatg cggcgaccga gttgctcttg cccggcgtca
     9721 atacgggata ataccgcgcc acatagcaga actttaaaag tgctcatcat tggaaaacgt
     9781 tcttcggggc gaaaactctc aaggatctta ccgctgttga gatccagttc gatgtaaccc
     9841 actcgtgcac ccaactgatc ttcagcatct tttactttca ccagcgtttc tgggtgagca
     9901 aaaacaggaa ggcaaaatgc cgcaaaaaag ggaataaggg cgacacggaa atgttgaata
     9961 ctcatactct tcctttttca atattattga agcatttatc agggttattg tctcatgagc
    10021 ggatacatat ttgaatgtat ttagaaaaat aaacaaatag gggttccgcg cacatttccc
    10081 cgaaaagtgc cacctg
//
